Addgene plasmid #129980: pRDAX-440 C-Tag Venus210[2] L20 FKBP mCherry
Purpose: PPI (BiFC/TriFC) assay vector
Depositing lab: Gary Lewin. Depositing organization: Max-Delbrueck-Centrum fuer Molekulare Medizin (MDC).
Backbone
  Vector backbone: custom built
  Vector type: Mammalian Expression
Growth in bacteria
  Bacterial resistance: Ampicillin, 100 μg/mL
  Growth temperature: 37°C
  Growth strain: DH5alpha
  Copy number: High Copy
Gene/Insert
  Gene/Insert name: FKBP
  Species: M. musculus (mouse)
  Cloning method: Restriction Enzyme; 5′ cloning site unknown (unknown if destroyed); 3′ cloning site unknown (unknown if destroyed)
Terms and licenses: Academic/Nonprofit Terms; Industry Terms: Not Available to Industry
How to cite: pRDAX-440 C-Tag Venus210[2] L20 FKBP mCherry was a gift from Gary Lewin (Addgene plasmid # 129980 ; http://n2t.net/addgene:129980 ; RRID:Addgene_129980)
