[The description below was written by a language model from this plasmid's Addgene catalogue record and pLannotate feature annotations shown in this document.]
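Description:
pRDAX-440 C-Tag Venus210[2] L20 FKBP mCherry is a custom-built mammalian expression plasmid of about 6.3 kb, designed as a protein–protein interaction assay vector for bimolecular or trimolecular fluorescence complementation (BiFC/TriFC). It is maintained in E. coli through a high-copy ColE1/pUC-type origin and selected with ampicillin via the β-lactamase gene and its native promoter.

Expression is driven by the CMV immediate-early enhancer and promoter, followed by a chimeric β-globin/immunoglobulin intron that promotes efficient processing of the transcript. The first open reading frame encodes FKBP (FKBP12/FKBP1A). The catalogue lists it as mouse, whereas the automated annotation matched it to the human protein, so the exact species origin is not settled by the record. Downstream of FKBP, after a short unannotated gap consistent with the "L20" linker in the name, lies a small GFP-family fragment. The annotation tool labelled it Sapphire, but it most plausibly corresponds to the C-terminal Venus fragment ("Venus210[2]", presumably a split near residue 210) fused as a C-terminal tag. This fragment is non-fluorescent alone and should reconstitute Venus fluorescence only when brought close to the complementary fragment(s) carried by an interacting partner.

An EMCV IRES then directs translation of mCherry from the same transcript, giving an independent red marker of transfection and expression level against which the complementation signal can be compared. The 3′ region contains a second chimeric intron, a WPRE to boost transcript stability and expression, and a bGH polyadenylation signal. A T3 promoter, a β-globin remnant and a rabbit β-globin poly(A) signal lie further downstream.
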