Features (pLannotate 1.2.2; 17 found; start..end, strand, type, name):
    154..531     +  enhancer       CMV enhancer: human cytomegalovirus immediate early enhancer
    533..732     +  promoter       CMV promoter: human cytomegalovirus (CMV) immediate early promoter
    871..1003    +  intron         chimeric intron: chimera between introns from human β-globin and immunoglobulin heavy chain genes
   1024..1347    +  CDS            FKBP1A: FKB1A_HUMAN - Also known as FKBP1, FKBP12. Experimental evidence at protein level: Swiss-Prot protein existence level 1. Keeps in an inactive conformation TGFBR1, the TGF-beta type I serine/threonine kinase receptor, preventing TGF-beta receptor activation in absence of ligand. Recruits SMAD7 to ACVR1B which prevents the association of SMAD2 and SMAD3 with the activin receptor complex, thereby blocking the activin signal. May modulate the RYR1 calcium channel activity. PPIases accelerate the folding of proteins. It catalyzes the cis-trans isomerization of proline imidic peptide bonds in oligop
   1408..1494    +  CDS            Sapphire (fragment): Sapphire is a basic (constitutively fluorescent) long stokes shift fluorescent protein published in 1998, derived from Aequorea victoria. It is reported to be a rapidly-maturing weak dimer with low acid sensitivity.
   1511..2097    +  misc_feature   IRES2: internal ribosome entry site (IRES) of the encephalomyocarditis virus (EMCV)
   2098..2805    +  CDS            mCherry: mCherry is a basic (constitutively fluorescent) red fluorescent protein published in 2004, derived from Discosoma sp.. It is reported to be a very rapidly-maturing monomer with low acid sensitivity.
   2854..2986    +  intron         chimeric intron: chimera between introns from human β-globin and immunoglobulin heavy chain genes
   2995..3583    +  misc_feature   WPRE: woodchuck hepatitis virus posttranscriptional regulatory element
   3587..3603    +  misc_feature   MCS (fragment): pUC18/19 multiple cloning site
   3616..3727    +  polyA_signal   bGH poly(A) signal: bovine growth hormone polyadenylation signal
   3823..3841    -  promoter       T3 promoter: promoter for bacteriophage T3 RNA polymerase
   3900..3974    +  CDS            HBB (fragment): HBB_PONPY - Experimental evidence at transcript level: Swiss-Prot protein existence level 2. Involved in oxygen transport from the lung to the various peripheral tissues. From Pongo pygmaeus (Bornean orangutan).
   4045..4100    +  polyA_signal   β-globin poly(A) signal: rabbit β-globin polyadenylation signal (Gil and Proudfoot, 1987)
   4479..5067    -  rep_origin     ori: high-copy-number ColE1/pMB1/pBR322/pUC origin of replication
   5238..6098    -  CDS            AmpR: β-lactamase; bla; confers resistance to ampicillin, carbenicillin, and related antibiotics
   6099..6203    -  promoter       AmpR promoter: bla
>Addgene plasmid #129980 | pRDAX-440 C-Tag Venus210[2] L20 FKBP mCherry | depositor full sequence | sequence record 249358 | Full Sequence
CCTGCCTCCAGGCCTCAATATTGGCCATTAGCCATATTATTCATTGGTTATATAGCATAAATCAATATTG
GCTATTGGCCATTGCATACGTTGTATCTATATCATAATATGTACATTTATATTGGCTCATGTCCAATATG
ACCGCCATGTTGGCATTGATTATTGACTAGTTATTAATAGTAATCAATTACGGGGTCATTAGTTCATAGC
CCATATATGGAGTTCCGCGTTACATAACTTACGGTAAATGGCCCGCCTGGCTGACCGCCCAACGACCCCC
GCCCATTGACGTCAATAATGACGTATGTTCCCATAGTAACGCCAATAGGGACTTTCCATTGACGTCAATG
GGTGGAGTATTTACGGTAAACTGCCCACTTGGCAGTACATCAAGTGTATCATATGCCAAGTCCGCCCCCT
ATTGACGTCAATGACGGTAAATGGCCCGCCTGGCATTATGCCCAGTACATGACCTTACGGGACTTTCCTA
CTTGGCAGTACATCTACGTATTAGTCATCGCTATTACCATGGTGATGCGGTTTTGGCAGTACACCAATGG
GCGTGGATAGCGGTTTGACTCACGGGGATTTCCAAGTCTCCACCCCATTGACGTCAATGGGAGTTTGTTT
TGGCACCAAAATCAACGGGACTTTCCAAAATGTCGTAATAACCCCGCCCCGTTGACGCAAATGGGCGGTA
GGCGTGTACGGTGGGAGGTCTATATAAGCAGAGCTCGTTTAGTGAACCGTCAGATCACTAGAAGCTTTAT
TGCGGTAGTTTATCACAGTTAAATTGCTAACGCAGTCAGTGCTTCTGACACAACAGTCTCGAACTTAAGC
TGCAGAAGTTGGTCGTGAGGCACTGGGCAGGTAAGTATCAAGGTTACAAGACAGGTTTAAGGAGACCAAT
AGAAACTGGGCTTGTCGAGACAGAGAAGACTCTTGCGTTTCTGATAGGCACCTATTGGTCTTACTGACAT
CCACTTTGCCTTTCTCTCCACAGGTGTCCACTCCCAGGCCACCATGGGAGTGCAGGTGGAAACCATCTCC
CCAGGAGACGGGCGCACCTTCCCCAAGCGCGGCCAGACCTGCGTGGTGCACTACACCGGGATGCTTGAAG
ATGGAAAGAAATTTGATTCCTCCCGGGACAGAAACAAGCCCTTTAAGTTTATGCTAGGCAAGCAGGAGGT
GATCCGAGGCTGGGAAGAAGGGGTTGCCCAGATGAGTGTGGGTCAGAGAGCCAAACTGACTATATCTCCA
GATTATGCCTATGGTGCCACTGGGCACCCAGGCATCATCCCACCACATGCCACTCTCGTCTTCGATGTGG
AGCTTCTAAAACTGGAAGGGAGTCCTGGCGGTGGATCCGGAGGCTCTGGGAGCTCTGCCAGCGGTGGCAG
CACCAGTGATCCCAATGAGAAGAGGGACCATATGGTACTGCTCGAATTCGTGACTGCAGCAGGCATTACC
CTTGGGATGGATGAACTTTATAAGTAAGAATTCAGATCCGCCCCTCTCCCTCCCCCCCCCCTAACGTTAC
TGGCCGAAGCCGCTTGGAATAAGGCCGGTGTGCGTTTGTCTATATGTTATTTTCCACCATATTGCCGTCT
TTTGGCAATGTGAGGGCCCGGAAACCTGGCCCTGTCTTCTTGACGAGCATTCCTAGGGGTCTTTCCCCTC
TCGCCAAAGGAATGCAAGGTCTGTTGAATGTCGTGAAGGAAGCAGTTCCTCTGGTAGCTTCTTGAAGACA
AACAACGTCTGTAGCGACCCTTTGCAGGCAGCGGAACCCCCCACCTGGCGACAGGTGCCTCTGCGGCCAA
AAGCCACGTGTATAAGATACACCTGCAAAGGCGGCACAACCCCAGTGCCACGTTGTGAGTTGGATAGTTG
TGGAAAGAGTCAAATGGCTCTCCTCAAGCGTATTCAACAAGGGGCTGAAGGATGCCCAGAAGGTACCCCA
TTGTATGGGATCTGATCTGGGGCCTCGGTACACATGCTTTACATGTGTTTAGTCGAGGTTAAAAAAACGT
CTAGGCCCCCCGAACCACGGGGACGTGGTTTTCCTTTGAAAAACACGATGATAATATGGCCACAACCATG
GTGAGCAAGGGCGAGGAGGATAACATGGCCATCATCAAGGAGTTCATGCGCTTCAAGGTGCACATGGAGG
GCTCCGTGAACGGCCACGAGTTCGAGATCGAGGGCGAGGGCGAGGGCCGCCCCTACGAGGGCACCCAGAC
CGCCAAGCTGAAGGTGACCAAGGGTGGCCCCCTGCCCTTCGCCTGGGACATCCTGTCCCCTCAGTTCATG
TACGGCTCCAAGGCCTACGTGAAGCACCCCGCCGACATCCCCGACTACTTGAAGCTGTCCTTCCCCGAGG
GCTTCAAGTGGGAGCGCGTGATGAACTTCGAGGACGGCGGCGTGGTGACCGTGACCCAGGACTCCTCCCT
GCAGGACGGCGAGTTCATCTACAAGGTGAAGCTGCGCGGCACCAACTTCCCCTCCGACGGCCCCGTAATG
CAGAAGAAGACCATGGGCTGGGAGGCCTCCTCCGAGCGGATGTACCCCGAGGACGGCGCCCTGAAGGGCG
AGATCAAGCAGAGGCTGAAGCTGAAGGACGGCGGCCACTACGACGCTGAGGTCAAGACCACCTACAAGGC
CAAGAAGCCCGTGCAGCTGCCCGGCGCCTACAACGTCAACATCAAGTTGGACATCACCTCCCACAACGAG
GACTACACCATCGTGGAACAGTACGAACGCGCCGAGGGCCGCCACTCCACCGGCGGCATGGACGAGCTGT
ACAAGTAAACCGGTGCTCGAGGTACCGATGAATAGCTAAGGTCGAGGCCGCAGGTAAGTATCAAGGTTAC
AAGACAGGTTTAAGGAGACCAATAGAAACTGGGCTTGTCGAGACAGAGAAGACTCTTGCGTTTCTGATAG
GCACCTATTGGTCTTACTGACATCCACTTTGCCTTTCTCTCCACAGGTGTCGACAATCAACCTCTGGATT
ACAAAATTTGTGAAAGATTGACTGGTATTCTTAACTATGTTGCTCCTTTTACGCTATGTGGATACGCTGC
TTTAATGCCTTTGTATCATGCTATTGCTTCCCGTATGGCTTTCATTTTCTCCTCCTTGTATAAATCCTGG
TTGCTGTCTCTTTATGAGGAGTTGTGGCCCGTTGTCAGGCAACGTGGCGTGGTGTGCACTGTGTTTGCTG
ACGCAACCCCCACTGGTTGGGGCATTGCCACCACCTGTCAGCTCCTTTCCGGGACTTTCGCTTTCCCCCT
CCCTATTGCCACGGCGGAACTCATCGCCGCCTGCCTTGCCCGCTGCTGGACAGGGGCTCGGCTGTTGGGC
ACTGACAATTCCGTGGTGTTGTCGGGGAAGCTGACGTCCTTTCCATGGCTGCTCGCCTGTGTTGCCACCT
GGATTCTGCGCGGGACGTCCTTCTGCTACGTCCCTTCGGCCCTCAATCCAGCGGACCTTCCTTCCCGCGG
CCTGCTGCCGGCTCTGCGGCCTCTTCCGCGTCTTCGCCTTCGCCCTCAGACGAGTCGGATCTCCCTTTGG
GCCGCCTCCCCGCCTGGAATTCGAGCTCGGTACGATCAGCCTCGACTGTGCCTTCTAGTTGCCAGCCATC
TGTTGTTTGCCCCTCCCCCGTGCCTTCCTTGACCCTGGAAGGTGCCACTCCCACTGTCCTTTCCTAATAA
AATGAGGAAATTGCATCGCATTGTCTGAGTAGGTGTCATTCTATTCTGGGGGGTGGGGTGGGGCAGGACA
GCAAGGGGGAGGATTGGGAAGACAATAGCCCAGCTTTTGTTCCCTTTAGTGAGGGTTAATTGCGCGCTTG
GCGTAATCATGGTCATAGCTGTTTCCTGTGTGAAATTGTTATCCGCTAATTCACTCCTCAGGTGCAGGCT
GCCTATCAGAAGGTGGTGGCTGGTGTGGCCAATGCCCTGGCTCACAAATACCACTGAGATCTTTTTCCCT
CTGCCAAAAATTATGGGGACATCATGAAGCCCCTTGAGCATCTGACTTCTGGCTAATAAAGGAAATTTAT
TTTCATTGCAATAGTGTGTTGGAATTTTTTGTGTCTCTCACTCGGAAGGACATATGGGAGGGCAAATCAT
TTAAAACATCAGAATGAGTATTTGGTTTAGAGTTTGGCAACATATGCCCATATGCTGGCTGCCATGAACA
AAGGTTGGCTATAAAGAGGTCATCAGTATATGAAACAGCCCCCTGCTGTCCATTCCTTATTCCATAGAAA
AGCCTTGACTTGAGGTTAGATTTTTTTTATATTTTGTTTTGTGTTATTTTTTTCTTTAACATCCCTAAAA
TTTTCCTTACATGTTTTACTAGCCAGATTTTTCCTCCTCTCCTGACTACTCCCAGTCATAGCTGTCCCTC
TTCTCTTATGGAGATCGGCCGGCCGCCGGCGTCGACGCGCGCGGCCGCGGCGCGCCGTTGCTGGCGTTTT
TCCATAGGCTCCGCCCCCCTGACGAGCATCACAAAAATCGACGCTCAAGTCAGAGGTGGCGAAACCCGAC
AGGACTATAAAGATACCAGGCGTTTCCCCCTGGAAGCTCCCTCGTGCGCTCTCCTGTTCCGACCCTGCCG
CTTACCGGATACCTGTCCGCCTTTCTCCCTTCGGGAAGCGTGGCGCTTTCTCATAGCTCACGCTGTAGGT
ATCTCAGTTCGGTGTAGGTCGTTCGCTCCAAGCTGGGCTGTGTGCACGAACCCCCCGTTCAGCCCGACCG
CTGCGCCTTATCCGGTAACTATCGTCTTGAGTCCAACCCGGTAAGACACGACTTATCGCCACTGGCAGCA
GCCACTGGTAACAGGATTAGCAGAGCGAGGTATGTAGGCGGTGCTACAGAGTTCTTGAAGTGGTGGCCTA
ACTACGGCTACACTAGAAGAACAGTATTTGGTATCTGCGCTCTGCTGAAGCCAGTTACCTTCGGAAAAAG
AGTTGGTAGCTCTTGATCCGGCAAACAAACCACCGCTGGTAGCGGTGGTTTTTTTGTTTGCAAGCAGCAG
ATTACGCGCAGAAAAAAAGGATCTCAAGAAGATCCTTTGATCTTTTCTACGGGGTCTGACGCTCAGTGGA
ACGAAAACTCACGTTAAGGGATTTTGGTCATGAGATTATCAAAAAGGATCTTCACCTAGATCCTTTTAAA
TTAAAAATGAAGTTTTAAATCAATCTAAAGTATATATGAGTAAACTTGGTCTGACAGTTACCAATGCTTA
ATCAGTGAGGCACCTATCTCAGCGATCTGTCTATTTCGTTCATCCATAGTTGCCTGACTCCCCGTCGTGT
AGATAACTACGATACGGGAGGGCTTACCATCTGGCCCCAGTGCTGCAATGATACCGCGAGACCCACGCTC
ACCGGCTCCAGATTTATCAGCAATAAACCAGCCAGCCGGAAGGGCCGAGCGCAGAAGTGGTCCTGCAACT
TTATCCGCCTCCATCCAGTCTATTAATTGTTGCCGGGAAGCTAGAGTAAGTAGTTCGCCAGTTAATAGTT
TGCGCAACGTTGTTGCCATTGCTACAGGCATCGTGGTGTCACGCTCGTCGTTTGGTATGGCTTCATTCAG
CTCCGGTTCCCAACGATCAAGGCGAGTTACATGATCCCCCATGTTGTGCAAAAAAGCGGTTAGCTCCTTC
GGTCCTCCGATCGTTGTCAGAAGTAAGTTGGCCGCAGTGTTATCACTCATGGTTATGGCAGCACTGCATA
ATTCTCTTACTGTCATGCCATCCGTAAGATGCTTTTCTGTGACTGGTGAGTACTCAACCAAGTCATTCTG
AGAATAGTGTATGCGGCGACCGAGTTGCTCTTGCCCGGCGTCAATACGGGATAATACCGCGCCACATAGC
AGAACTTTAAAAGTGCTCATCATTGGAAAACGTTCTTCGGGGCGAAAACTCTCAAGGATCTTACCGCTGT
TGAGATCCAGTTCGATGTAACCCACTCGTGCACCCAACTGATCTTCAGCATCTTTTACTTTCACCAGCGT
TTCTGGGTGAGCAAAAACAGGAAGGCAAAATGCCGCAAAAAAGGGAATAAGGGCGACACGGAAATGTTGA
ATACTCATACTCTTCCTTTTTCAATATTATTGAAGCATTTATCAGGGTTATTGTCTCATGAGCGGATACA
TATTTGAATGTATTTAGAAAAATAAACAAATAGGGGTTCCGCGCACATTTCCCCGAAAAGTGCCACCTGA
CGTCTAAGAAACCATTATTATCATGACATTAACCTATAAAAATAGGCGTATCACGAGGCCCTTTCGTCTA
CGCGCGCGCCGGCGGCGCGCCGTCGACGGCCGGCCGCGGCCGCG
